>Addgene plasmid #75966 | MAPK3 gRNA (BRDN0001149014) | addgene full sequence | sequence record 184920 | Addgene Assembled Sequence
CCCGGGTGCAAAGATGGATAAAGTTTTAAACAGAGAGGAATCTTTGCAGCTAATGGACCTTCTAGGTCTT
GAAAGGAGTGGGAATTGGCTCCGGTGCCCGTCAGTGGGCAGAGCGCACATCGCCCACAGTCCCCGAGAAG
TTGGGGGGAGGGGTCGGCAATTGATCCGGTGCCTAGAGAAGGTGGCGCGGGGTAAACTGGGAAAGTGATG
TCGTGTACTGGCTCCGCCTTTTTCCCGAGGGTGGGGGAGAACCGTATATAAGTGCAGTAGTCGCCGTGAA
CGTTCTTTTTCGCAACGGGTTTGCCGCCAGAACACAGGTAAGTGCCGTGTGTGGTTCCCGCGGGCCTGGC
CTCTTTACGGGTTATGGCCCTTGCGTGCCTTGAATTACTTCCACCTGGCTGCAGTACGTGATTCTTGATC
CCGAGCTTCGGGTTGGAAGTGGGTGGGAGAGTTCGAGGCCTTGCGCTTAAGGAGCCCCTTCGCCTCGTGC
TTGAGTTGAGGCCTGGCCTGGGCGCTGGGGCCGCCGCGTGCGAATCTGGTGGCACCTTCGCGCCTGTCTC
GCTGCTTTCGATAAGTCTCTAGCCATTTAAAATTTTTGATGACCTGCTGCGACGCTTTTTTTCTGGCAAG
ATAGTCTTGTAAATGCGGGCCAAGATCTGCACACTGGTATTTCGGTTTTTGGGGCCGCGGGCGGCGACGG
GGCCCGTGCGTCCCAGCGCACATGTTCGGCGAGGCGGGGCCTGCGAGCGCGGCCACCGAGAATCGGACGG
GGGTAGTCTCAAGCTGGCCGGCCTGCTCTGGTGCCTGGCCTCGCGCCGCCGTGTATCGCCCCGCCCTGGG
CGGCAAGGCTGGCCCGGTCGGCACCAGTTGCGTGAGCGGAAAGATGGCCGCTTCCCGGCCCTGCTGCAGG
GAGCTCAAAATGGAGGACGCGGCGCTCGGGAGAGCGGGCGGGTGAGTCACCCACACAAAGGAAAAGGGCC
TTTCCGTCCTCAGCCGTCGCTTCATGTGACTCCACGGAGTACCGGGCGCCGTCCAGGCACCTCGATTAGT
TCTCGAGCTTTTGGAGTACGTCGTCTTTAGGTTGGGGGGAGGGGTTTTATGCGATGGAGTTTCCCCACAC
TGAGTGGGTGGAGACTGAAGTTAGGCCAGCTTGGCACTTGATGTAATTCTCCTTGGAATTTGCCCTTTTT
GAGTTTGGATCTTGGTTCATTCTCAAGCCTCAGACAGTGGTTCAAAGTTTTTTTCTTCCATTTCAGGTGT
CGTGACGTACGGCCACCATGACCGAGTACAAGCCCACGGTGCGCCTCGCCACCCGCGACGACGTCCCCAG
GGCCGTACGCACCCTCGCCGCCGCGTTCGCCGACTACCCCGCCACGCGCCACACCGTCGATCCGGACCGC
CACATCGAGCGGGTCACCGAGCTGCAAGAACTCTTCCTCACGCGCGTCGGGCTCGACATCGGCAAGGTGT
GGGTCGCGGACGACGGCGCCGCCGTGGCGGTCTGGACCACGCCGGAGAGCGTCGAAGCGGGGGCGGTGTT
CGCCGAGATCGGCCCGCGCATGGCCGAGTTGAGCGGTTCCCGGCTGGCCGCGCAGCAACAGATGGAAGGC
CTCCTGGCGCCGCACCGGCCCAAGGAGCCCGCGTGGTTCCTGGCCACCGTCGGAGTCTCGCCCGACCACC
AGGGCAAGGGTCTGGGCAGCGCCGTCGTGCTCCCCGGAGTGGAGGCGGCCGAGCGCGCCGGGGTGCCCGC
CTTCCTGGAGACCTCCGCGCCCCGCAACCTCCCCTTCTACGAGCGGCTCGGCTTCACCGTCACCGCCGAC
GTCGAGGTGCCCGAAGGACCGCGCACCTGGTGCATGACCCGCAAGCCCGGTGCCTGAACGCGTTAAGTCG
ACAATCAACCTCTGGATTACAAAATTTGTGAAAGATTGACTGGTATTCTTAACTATGTTGCTCCTTTTAC
GCTATGTGGATACGCTGCTTTAATGCCTTTGTATCATGCTATTGCTTCCCGTATGGCTTTCATTTTCTCC
TCCTTGTATAAATCCTGGTTGCTGTCTCTTTATGAGGAGTTGTGGCCCGTTGTCAGGCAACGTGGCGTGG
TGTGCACTGTGTTTGCTGACGCAACCCCCACTGGTTGGGGCATTGCCACCACCTGTCAGCTCCTTTCCGG
GACTTTCGCTTTCCCCCTCCCTATTGCCACGGCGGAACTCATCGCCGCCTGCCTTGCCCGCTGCTGGACA
GGGGCTCGGCTGTTGGGCACTGACAATTCCGTGGTGTTGTCGGGGAAATCATCGTCCTTTCCTTGGCTGC
TCGCCTGTGTTGCCACCTGGATTCTGCGCGGGACGTCCTTCTGCTACGTCCCTTCGGCCCTCAATCCAGC
GGACCTTCCTTCCCGCGGCCTGCTGCCGGCTCTGCGGCCTCTTCCGCGTCTTCGCCTTCGCCCTCAGACG
AGTCGGATCTCCCTTTGGGCCGCCTCCCCGCGTCGACTTTAAGACCAATGACTTACAAGGCAGCTGTAGA
TCTTAGCCACTTTTTAAAAGAAAAGGGGGGACTGGAAGGGCTAATTCACTCCCAACGAAGACAAGATCTG
CTTTTTGCTTGTACTGGGTCTCTCTGGTTAGACCAGATCTGAGCCTGGGAGCTCTCTGGCTAACTAGGGA
ACCCACTGCTTAAGCCTCAATAAAGCTTGCCTTGAGTGCTTCAAGTAGTGTGTGCCCGTCTGTTGTGTGA
CTCTGGTAACTAGAGATCCCTCAGACCCTTTTAGTCAGTGTGGAAAATCTCTAGCAGTACGTATAGTAGT
TCATGTCATCTTATTATTCAGTATTTATAACTTGCAAAGAAATGAATATCAGAGAGTGAGAGGAACTTGT
TTATTGCAGCTTATAATGGTTACAAATAAAGCAATAGCATCACAAATTTCACAAATAAAGCATTTTTTTC
ACTGCATTCTAGTTGTGGTTTGTCCAAACTCATCAATGTATCTTATCATGTCTGGCTCTAGCTATCCCGC
CCCTAACTCCGCCCATCCCGCCCCTAACTCCGCCCAGTTCCGCCCATTCTCCGCCCCATGGCTGACTAAT
TTTTTTTATTTATGCAGAGGCCGAGGCCGCCTCGGCCTCTGAGCTATTCCAGAAGTAGTGAGGAGGCTTT
TTTGGAGGCCTAGGGACGTACCCAATTCGCCCTATAGTGAGTCGTATTACGCGCGCTCACTGGCCGTCGT
TTTACAACGTCGTGACTGGGAAAACCCTGGCGTTACCCAACTTAATCGCCTTGCAGCACATCCCCCTTTC
GCCAGCTGGCGTAATAGCGAAGAGGCCCGCACCGATCGCCCTTCCCAACAGTTGCGCAGCCTGAATGGCG
AATGGG
[124 nt withheld, positions 3367-3490]
C
[91 nt withheld, positions 3492-3582]
A
[49 nt withheld, positions 3584-3632]
CCTTTGACGTTGGAGTCCACGTTCTTT
[37 nt withheld, positions 3660-3696]
ACCCTATCTCGGTCTATTCTTTTGATTTATAAGGGATTTTGCCGATTTCGGCCTATTGGTTAAAAAATGA
GCTGATTTAACAAAAATTTAACGCGAATTTTAACAAAATATTAACGCTTACAATTTAGGTGGCACTTTTC
GGGGAAATGTGCGCGGAACCCCTATTTGTTTATTTTTCTAAATACATTCAAATATGTATCCGCTCATGAG
ACAATAACCCTGATAAATGCTTCAATAATATTGAAAAAGGAAGAGTATGAGTATTCAACATTTCCGTGTC
GCCCTTATTCCCTTTTTTGCGGCATTTTGCCTTCCTGTTTTTGCTCACCCAGAAACGCTGGTGAAAGTAA
AAGATGCTGAAGATCAGTTGGGTGCACGAGTGGGTTACATCGAACTGGATCTCAACAGCGGTAAGATCCT
TGAGAGTTTTCGCCCCGAAGAACGTTTTCCAATGATGAGCACTTTTAAAGTTCTGCTATGTGGCGCGGTA
TTATCCCGTATTGACGCCGGGCAAGAGCAACTCGGTCGCCGCATACACTATTCTCAGAATGACTTGGTTG
AGTACTCACCAGTCACAGAAAAGCATCTTACGGATGGCATGACAGTAAGAGAATTATGCAGTGCTGCCAT
AACCATGAGTGATAACACTGCGGCCAACTTACTTCTGACAACGATCGGAGGACCGAAGGAGCTAACCGCT
TTTTTGCACAACATGGGGGATCATGTAACTCGCCTTGATCGTTGGGAACCGGAGCTGAATGAAGCCATAC
CAAACGACGAGCGTGACACCACGATGCCTGTAGCAATGGCAACAACGTTGCGCAAACTATTAACTGGCGA
ACTACTTACTCTAGCTTCCCGGCAACAATTAATAGACTGGATGGAGGCGGATAAAGTTGCAGGACCACTT
CTGCGCTCGGCCCTTCCGGCTGGCTGGTTTATTGCTGATAAATCTGGAGCCGGTGAGCGTGGGTCTCGCG
GTATCATTGCAGCACTGGGGCCAGATGGTAAGCCCTCCCGTATCGTAGTTATCTACACGACGGGGAGTCA
GGCAACTATGGATGAACGAAATAGACAGATCGCTGAGATAGGTGCCTCACTGATTAAGCATTGGTAACTG
TCAGACCAAGTTTACTCATATATACTTTAGATTGATTTAAAACTTCATTTTTAATTTAAAAGGATCTAGG
TGAAGATCCTTTTTGATAATCTCATGACCAAAATCCCTTAACGTGAGTTTTCGTTCCACTGAGCGTCAGA
CCCCGTAGAAAAGATCAAAGGATCTTCTTGAGATCCTTTTTTTCTGCGCGTAATCTGCTGCTTGCAAACA
AAAAAACCACCGCTACCAGCGGTGGTTTGTTTGCCGGATCAAGAGCTACCAACTCTTTTTCCGAAGGTAA
CTGGCTTCAGCAGAGCGCAGATACCAAATACTGTTCTTCTAGTGTAGCCGTAGTTAGGCCACCACTTCAA
GAACTCTGTAGCACCGCCTACATACCTCGCTCTGCTAATCCTGTTACCAGTGGCTGCTGCCAGTGGCGAT
AAGTCGTGTCTTACCGGGTTGGACTCAAGACGATAGTTACCGGATAAGGCGCAGCGGTCGGGCTGAACGG
GGGGTTCGTGCACACAGCCCAGCTTGGAGCGAACGACCTACACCGAACTGAGATACCTACAGCGTGAGCT
ATGAGAAAGCGCCACGCTTCCCGAAGGGAGAAAGGCGGACAGGTATCCGGTAAGCGGCAGGGTCGGAACA
GGAGAGCGCACGAGGGAGCTTCCAGGGGGAAACGCCTGGTATCTTTATAGTCCTGTCGGGTTTCGCCACC
TCTGACTTGAGCGTCGATTTTTGTGATGCTCGTCAGGGGGGCGGAGCCTATGGAAAAACGCCAGCAACGC
GGCCTTTTTACGGTTCCTGGCCTTTTGCTGGCCTTTTGCTCACATGTTCTTTCCTGCGTTATCCCCTGAT
TCTGTGGATAACCGTATTACCGCCTTTGAGTGAGCTGATACCGCTCGCCGCAGCCGAACGACCGAGCGCA
GCGAGTCAGTGAGCGAGGAAGCGGAAGAGCGCCCAATACGCAAACCGCCTCTCCCCGCGCGTTGGCCGAT
TCATTAATGCAGCTGGCACGACAGGTTTCCCGACTGGAAAGCGGGCAGTGAGCGCAACGCAATTAATGTG
AGTTAGCTCACTCATTAGGCACCCCAGGCTTTACACTTTATGCTTCCGGCTCGTATGTTGTGTGGAATTG
TGAGCGGATAACAATTTCACACAGGAAACAGCTATGACCATGATTACGCCAAGCGCGCAATTAACCCTCA
CTAAAGGGAACAAAAGCTGGAGCTGCAAGCTTAATGTAGTCTTATGCAATACTCTTGTAGTCTTGCAACA
TGGTAACGATGAGTTAGCAACATGCCTTACAAGGAGAGAAAAAGCACCGTGCATGCCGATTGGTGGAAGT
AAGGTGGTACGATCGTGCCTTATTAGGAAGGCAACAGACGGGTCTGACATGGATTGGACGAACCACTGAA
TTGCCGCATTGCAGAGATATTGTATTTAAGTGCCTAGCTCGATACATAAACGGGTCTCTCTGGTTAGACC
AGATCTGAGCCTGGGAGCTCTCTGGCTAACTAGGGAACCCACTGCTTAAGCCTCAATAAAGCTTGCCTTG
AGTGCTTCAAGTAGTGTGTGCCCGTCTGTTGTGTGACTCTGGTAACTAGAGATCCCTCAGACCCTTTTAG
TCAGTGTGGAAAATCTCTAGCAGTGGCGCCCGAACAGGGACTTGAAAGCGAAAGGGAAACCAGAGGAGCT
CTCTCGACGCAGGACTCGGCTTGCTGAAGCGCGCACGGCAAGAGGCGAGGGGCGGCGACTGGTGAGTACG
CCAAAAATTTTGACTAGCGGAGGCTAGAAGGAGAGAGATGGGTGCGAGAGCGTCAGTATTAAGCGGGGGA
GAATTAGATCGCGATGGGAAAAAATTCGGTTAAGGCCAGGGGGAAAGAAAAAATATAAATTAAAACATAT
AGTATGGGCAAGCAGGGAGCTAGAACGATTCGCAGTTAATCCTGGCCTGTTAGAAACATCAGAAGGCTGT
AGACAAATACTGGGACAGCTACAACCATCCCTTCAGACAGGATCAGAAGAACTTAGATCATTATATAATA
CAGTAGCAACCCTCTATTGTGTGCATCAAAGGATAGAGATAAAAGACACCAAGGAAGCTTTAGACAAGAT
AGAGGAAGAGCAAAACAAAAGTAAGACCACCGCACAGCAAGCGGCCGCTGATCTTCAGACCTGGAGGAGG
AGATATGAGGGACAATTGGAGAAGTGAATTATATAAATATAAAGTAGTAAAAATTGAACCATTAGGAGTA
GCACCCACCAAGGCAAAGAGAAGAGTGGTGCAGAGAGAAAAAAGAGCAGTGGGAATAGGAGCTTTGTTCC
TTGGGTTCTTGGGAGCAGCAGGAAGCACTATGGGCGCAGCGTCAATGACGCTGACGGTACAGGCCAGACA
ATTATTGTCTGGTATAGTGCAGCAGCAGAACAATTTGCTGAGGGCTATTGAGGCGCAACAGCATCTGTTG
CAACTCACAGTCTGGGGCATCAAGCAGCTCCAGGCAAGAATCCTGGCTGTGGAAAGATACCTAAAGGATC
AACAGCTCCTGGGGATTTGGGGTTGCTCTGGAAAACTCATTTGCACCACTGCTGTGCCTTGGAATGCTAG
TTGGAGTAATAAATCTCTGGAACAGATTTGGAATCACACGACCTGGATGGAGTGGGACAGAGAAATTAAC
AATTACACAAGCTTAATACACTCCTTAATTGAAGAATCGCAAAACCAGCAAGAAAAGAATGAACAAGAAT
TATTGGAATTAGATAAATGGGCAAGTTTGTGGAATTGGTTTAACATAACAAATTGGCTGTGGTATATAAA
ATTATTCATAATGATAGTAGGAGGCTTGGTAGGTTTAAGAATAGTTTTTGCTGTACTTTCTATAGTGAAT
AGAGTTAGGCAGGGATATTCACCATTATCGTTTCAGACCCACCTCCCAACCCCGAGGGGACCCAGAGAGG
GCCTATTTCCCATGATTCCTTCATATTTGCATATACGATACAAGGCTGTTAGAGAGATAATTAGAATTAA
TTTGACTGTAAACACAAAGATATTAGTACAAAATACGTGACGTAGAAAGTAATAATTTCTTGGGTAGTTT
GCAGTTTTAAAATTATGTTTTAAAATGGACTATCATATGCTTACCGTAACTTGAAAGTATTTCGATTTCT
TGGCTTTATATATCTTGTGGAAAGGACGAAACACCGTGGAGGGCTTTAGATCTCGGGTTTTAGAGCTAGA
AATAGCAAGTTAAAATAAGGCTAGTCCGTTATCAACTTGAAAAAGTGGCACCGAGTCGGTGCTTTTTTAA
GCTTGGCGTAACTAGATCTTGAGACAAATGGCAGTATTCATCCACAATTTTAAAAGAAAAGGGGGGATTG
GGGGGTACAGTGCAGGGGAAAGAATAGTAGACATAATAGCAACAGACATACAAACTAAAGAATTACAAAA
ACAAATTACAAAAATTCAAAATTTTCGGGTTTATTACAGGGACAGCAGAGATCCACTTTGGCGCCGGCTC
GAGGGGG
Features (pLannotate 1.2.2; 29 found; start..end, strand, type, name):
     14..80      +  CDS            small t antigen (fragment): SV40 (simian virus 40) small t antigen
    106..317     +  promoter       EF-1α core promoter: core promoter for human elongation factor EF-1α
    318..1256    +  intron         EF-1α intron A: intron upstream of the start codon of human EF-1α
   1278..1877    +  CDS            PuroR (fragment): puromycin N-acetyltransferase; pac from Streptomyces; confers resistance to puromycin
   1893..2481    +  misc_feature   WPRE: woodchuck hepatitis virus posttranscriptional regulatory element
   2532..2551    +  misc_feature   cPPT/CTS (fragment): central polypurine tract and central termination sequence of HIV-1
   2553..2786    +  LTR            3' LTR (ΔU3): self-inactivating 3' long terminal repeat (LTR) from HIV-1
   2864..2985    +  polyA_signal   SV40 poly(A) signal: SV40 polyadenylation signal
   3025..3160    +  rep_origin     SV40 ori: SV40 origin of replication
   3181..3199    -  promoter       T7 promoter: promoter for bacteriophage T7 RNA polymerase
   3207..3362    +  CDS            lacZα (fragment): LacZα fragment of β-galactosidase; lacZ fragment
   3367..3795    +  rep_origin     f1 ori (sequence partly withheld): f1 bacteriophage origin of replication; arrow indicates direction of (+) strand synthesis
   3848..3952    +  promoter       AmpR promoter: bla
   3953..4813    +  CDS            AmpR: β-lactamase; bla; confers resistance to ampicillin, carbenicillin, and related antibiotics
   4984..5572    +  rep_origin     ori: high-copy-number ColE1/pMB1/pBR322/pUC origin of replication
   5755..5847    +  CDS            lacI (fragment): lac repressor; lacI; The lac repressor binds to the lac operator to inhibit transcription in E. coli. This inhibition can be relieved by adding lactose or isopropyl-β-D-thiogalactopyranoside (IPTG).
   5860..5881    +  protein_bind   CAP binding site: CAP binding activates transcription in the presence of cAMP. E. coli catabolite activator protein
   5896..5926    +  promoter       lac promoter: promoter for the E. coli lac operon
   5934..5950    +  protein_bind   lac operator: The lac repressor binds to the lac operator to inhibit transcription in E. coli. This inhibition can be relieved by adding lactose or isopropyl-β-D-thiogalactopyranoside (IPTG). lac repressor encoded by lacI
   5995..6013    +  promoter       T3 promoter: promoter for bacteriophage T3 RNA polymerase
   6041..6267    +  promoter       RSV promoter: Rous sarcoma virus enhancer/promoter
   6268..6448    +  LTR            5' LTR (truncated): truncated 5' long terminal repeat (LTR) from HIV-1
   6495..6620    +  misc_feature   HIV-1 Ψ: packaging signal of human immunodeficiency virus type 1
   6604..6967    +  CDS            HIV-1 gag (fragment): gag protein from human immunodeficiency virus 1; gag
   7113..7346    +  misc_feature   RRE: The Rev response element (RRE) of HIV-1 allows for Rev-dependent mRNA export from the nucleus to the cytoplasm.
   7723..7749    +  CDS            Rev (fragment): human immunodeficiency virus 1 (HIV-1) Rev protein; rev; enhances nuclear export of unspliced and incompletely spliced viral mRNAs
   7753..7993    +  promoter       U6 promoter: RNA polymerase III promoter for human U6 snRNA
   8023..8098    +  misc_RNA       gRNA scaffold: guide RNA scaffold for the Streptococcus pyogenes CRISPR/Cas9 system
   8154..8271    +  misc_feature   cPPT/CTS: central polypurine tract and central termination sequence of HIV-1
