[The description below was written by a language model from this plasmid's Addgene catalogue record and pLannotate feature annotations shown in this document.]
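Description:
MAPK3 gRNA (BRDN0001149014) is a third-generation lentiviral CRISPR guide plasmid built on the lentiGuide-Puro backbone. It delivers a single guide RNA against human MAPK3, the gene encoding the ERK1 (p44) MAP kinase. In bacteria it is maintained at high copy through a ColE1/pUC-type origin and selected with ampicillin via the β-lactamase gene. An f1 origin, an SV40 origin and leftover lac, T7 and T3 cloning-vector elements also sit in the backbone outside the viral region.

The transfer cassette begins with an RSV promoter fused to a truncated HIV-1 5' LTR, which makes genomic RNA production Tat-independent. This is followed by the Ψ packaging signal with adjoining gag sequence and the Rev response element. It ends in a ΔU3 self-inactivating 3' LTR with a downstream SV40 polyadenylation signal. Between the LTRs, a human U6 RNA polymerase III promoter drives the MAPK3-specific spacer joined to the Streptococcus pyogenes Cas9 guide scaffold. A cPPT/CTS element, which aids nuclear import of the viral genome, follows this unit. An EF-1α core promoter with its intron A then expresses puromycin N-acetyltransferase for selection of transduced mammalian cells, and a WPRE enhances transcript expression.

The plasmid carries no Cas9, so it must be paired with a separate Cas9 lentivector or used in cells that already express the nuclease. According to the depositor, the guide was designed against several MAPK3 reference transcripts and belongs to a human kinome guide collection. Its expected use is knockout of MAPK3 in Cas9-expressing human cells.
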