Addgene plasmid #75966: MAPK3 gRNA (BRDN0001149014)
Purpose: 3rd generation lentiviral gRNA plasmid targeting human MAPK3
Depositing lab: John Doench & David Root. Depositing organization: Broad Institute. Publication: Optimized sgRNA design to maximize activity and minimize off-target effects of CRISPR-Cas9. Doench JG, Fusi N, Sullender M, Hegde M, Vaimberg EW, Donovan KF, Smith I, Tothova Z, Wilen C, Orchard R, Virgin HW, Listgarten J, Root DE. Nat Biotechnol. 2016 Jan 18. doi: 10.1038/nbt.3437. PubMed 26780180.
Backbone
  Vector backbone: lentiGuide-Puro
  Backbone manufacturer: Zhang Lab (Addgene plasmid # 52963)
  Vector type: Mammalian Expression, Lentiviral, CRISPR
  Selectable markers: Puromycin
Growth in bacteria
  Bacterial resistance: Ampicillin, 100 μg/mL
  Growth temperature: 37°C
  Growth strain: DH5alpha
  Copy number: High Copy
Gene/Insert
  Gene/Insert name: MAPK3 (alt names: MAPK3; NM_001040056.2)
  gRNA/shRNA sequence: TGGAGGGCTTTAGATCTCGG
  Species: H. sapiens (human)
  Entrez Gene: MAPK3 (a.k.a. ERK-1, ERK1, ERT2, HS44KDAP, HUMKER1A, P44ERK1, P44MAPK, PRKM3, p44-ERK1, p44-MAPK)
  Promoter: hU6
  Cloning method: Unknown
  Sequencing primers: 5′ U6-F; 3′ pS2-R
Terms and licenses: Academic/Nonprofit Terms; Industry Terms: Not Available to Industry
Depositor comments: The gRNA was designed to target the following Genbank reference sequence(s): NM_001040056.2,NM_001109891.1,NM_002746.2. Note that this plasmid does NOT contain Cas9. It should be used in conjunction with lentiCas9-Blast (Addgene #52962) or otherwise with cell lines already expressing Cas9. Browse the full kinome gRNA library at http://www.addgene.org/pooled-library/broadgpp-human-kinome/ or visit http://www.broadinstitute.org/rnai/public/ for detailed protocols and information.
How to cite: MAPK3 gRNA (BRDN0001149014) was a gift from John Doench & David Root (Addgene plasmid # 75966 ; http://n2t.net/addgene:75966 ; RRID:Addgene_75966)
