>Addgene plasmid #75966 | MAPK3 gRNA (BRDN0001149014) | depositor partial sequence | sequence record 143426 | Target Sequence
TGGAGGGCTTTAGATCTCGG
