>Addgene plasmid #75966 | MAPK3 gRNA (BRDN0001149014) | addgene partial sequence | sequence record 184919 | hU6-F
ACGTGACGTAGAAAGTAATAATTTCTTGGGTAGTTTGCAGTTTTAAAATTATGTTTTAAAATGGACTATC
ATATGCTTACCGTAACTTGAAAGTATTTCGATTTCTTGGCTTTATATATCTTGTGGAAAGGACGAAACAC
CGTGGAGGGCTTTAGATCTCGGGTTTTAGAGCTAGAAATAGCAAGTTAAAATAAGGCTAGTCCGTTATCA
ACTTGAAAAAGTGGCACCGAGTCGGTGCTTTTTTAAGCTTGGCGTAACTAGATCTTGAGACAAATGGCAG
TATTCATCCACAATTTTAAAAGAAAAGGGGGGATTGGGGGGTACAGTGCAGGGGAAAGAATAGTAGACAT
AATAGCAACAGACATACAAACTAAAGAATTACAAAAACAAATTACAAAAATTCAAAATTTTCGGGTTTAT
TACAGGGACAGCAGAGATCCACTTTGGCGCCGGCTCGAGGGGGCCCGGGTGCAAAGATGGATAAAGTTTT
AAACAGAGAGGAATCTTTGCAGCTAATGGACCTTCTAGGTCTTGAAAGGAGTGGGAATTGGCTCCGGTGC
CCGTCAGTGG
